LOCUS       Exported 6125 bp ds-DNA circular SYN 13-MAY-2021
DEFINITION  Concomitant expression of two proteins. One protein expressed with
            FLAG, cleavable by 3C or enterokinase; second protein expressed with
            mClover3, cleavable by TEV protease; tags positions: N-termini..
ACCESSION   .
VERSION     .
KEYWORDS    pKK-BI16-FLAG-3C-ORF1_mClover3-TEV-ORF2
SOURCE      synthetic DNA construct
  ORGANISM  synthetic DNA construct
REFERENCE   1 (bases 1 to 6125)
  AUTHORS   Szczesny RJ, Kowalska K, Klosowska-Kosicka K, Chlebowski A, Owczarek
            EP, Warkocki Z, Kulinski TM, Adamska D, Affek K, Jedroszkowiak A,
            Kotrys AV, Tomecki R, Krawczyk PS, Borowski LS, Dziembowski A
  TITLE     Versatile approach for functional analysis of human proteins and
            efficient stable cell line generation using FLP-mediated
            recombination system.
  JOURNAL   PLoS One. 2018 Mar 28;13(3):e0194887. doi:
            10.1371/journal.pone.0194887. eCollection 2018.
  PUBMED    29590189
REFERENCE   2 (bases 1 to 6125)
  AUTHORS   .
  TITLE     Direct Submission
  JOURNAL   Exported May 13, 2021 from SnapGene Server 1.1.58
            http://www.snapgene.com
FEATURES             Location/Qualifiers
     source          1..6125
                     /organism="synthetic DNA construct"
                     /mol_type="other DNA"
     primer_bind     complement(18..38)
                     /label=pBABE 3'
                     /note="SV40 enhancer, reverse primer for pBABE vectors"
     polyA_signal    433..481
                     /label=HSV TK poly(A) signal
                     /note="herpes simplex virus thymidine kinase
                     polyadenylation signal (Cole and Stacy, 1985)"
     primer_bind     506..525
                     /label=TK-pA-R
                     /note="Thymidine kinase polyA, reverse primer"
     CDS             complement(620..643)
                     /codon_start=1
                     /product="recognition and cleavage site for human
                     rhinovirus 3C and PreScission proteases"
                     /label=HRV 3C site
                     /translation="LEVLFQGP"
     CDS             complement(644..667)
                     /codon_start=1
                     /product="FLAG(R) epitope tag, followed by an enterokinase
                     cleavage site"
                     /label=FLAG
                     /translation="DYKDDDDK"
     protein_bind    685..703
                     /gene="tetO"
                     /label=tet operator
                     /bound_moiety="tetracycline repressor TetR"
                     /note="bacterial operator O2 for the tetR and tetA genes"
     protein_bind    706..724
                     /gene="tetO"
                     /label=tet operator
                     /bound_moiety="tetracycline repressor TetR"
                     /note="bacterial operator O2 for the tetR and tetA genes"
     promoter        complement(726..929)
                     /label=CMV promoter
                     /note="human cytomegalovirus (CMV) immediate early
                     promoter"
     promoter        1109..1160
                     /label=CMVd2 promoter
                     /note="truncated human cytomegalovirus (CMV) immediate
                     early promoter that yields moderately reduced expression
                     relative to the full-length promoter"
     protein_bind    1162..1180
                     /gene="tetO"
                     /label=tet operator
                     /bound_moiety="tetracycline repressor TetR"
                     /note="bacterial operator O2 for the tetR and tetA genes"
     protein_bind    1183..1201
                     /gene="tetO"
                     /label=tet operator
                     /bound_moiety="tetracycline repressor TetR"
                     /note="bacterial operator O2 for the tetR and tetA genes"
     CDS             1219..1935
                     /codon_start=1
                     /product="bright green-yellow fluorescent protein derived
                     from mClover2, with improved photostability (Bajar et al.,
                     2003)"
                     /label=mClover3
                     /note="mammalian codon-optimized"
                     /translation="MVSKGEELFTGVVPILVELDGDVNGHKFSVRGEGEGDATNGKLTL
                     KFICTTGKLPVPWPTLVTTFGYGVACFSRYPDHMKQHDFFKSAMPEGYVQERTISFKDD
                     GTYKTRAEVKFEGDTLVNRIELKGIDFKEDGNILGHKLEYNFNSHYVYITADKQKNCIK
                     ANFKIRHNVEDGSVQLADHYQQNTPIGDGPVLLPDNHYLSHQSKLSKDPNEKRDHMVLL
                     EFVTAAGITHGMDELYK"
     primer_bind     complement(1264..1285)
                     /label=EGFP-N
                     /note="EGFP, reverse primer"
     primer_bind     1872..1893
                     /label=EGFP-C
                     /note="EGFP, forward primer"
     CDS             1942..1962
                     /codon_start=1
                     /product="tobacco etch virus (TEV) protease recognition and
                     cleavage site"
                     /label=TEV site
                     /translation="ENLYFQG"
     CDS             2003..2023
                     /codon_start=1
                     /product="tobacco etch virus (TEV) protease recognition and
                     cleavage site"
                     /label=TEV site
                     /translation="ENLYFQG"
     primer_bind     complement(2072..2089)
                     /label=BGH-rev
                     /note="Bovine growth hormone terminator, reverse primer.
                     Also called BGH reverse"
     polyA_signal    2078..2302
                     /label=bGH poly(A) signal
                     /note="bovine growth hormone polyadenylation signal"
     primer_bind     complement(2435..2454)
                     /label=F1ori-R
                     /note="F1 origin, reverse primer"
     protein_bind    2586..2633
                     /label=FRT
                     /bound_moiety="FLP recombinase from the Saccharomyces
                     cerevisiae 2u plasmid"
                     /note="FLP-mediated recombination occurs in the 8-bp core
                     sequence TCTAGAAA (Turan and Bode, 2011)."
     CDS             2641..3663
                     /codon_start=1
                     /gene="aph(4)-Ia"
                     /product="aminoglycoside phosphotransferase from E. coli"
                     /label=HygR
                     /note="confers resistance to hygromycin"
                     /translation="KKPELTATSVEKFLIEKFDSVSDLMQLSEGEESRAFSFDVGGRGY
                     VLRVNSCADGFYKDRYVYRHFASAALPIPEVLDIGEFSESLTYCISRRAQGVTLQDLPE
                     TELPAVLQPVAEAMDAIAAADLSQTSGFGPFGPQGIGQYTTWRDFICAIADPHVYHWQT
                     VMDDTVSASVAQALDELMLWAEDCPEVRHLVHADFGSNNVLTDNGRITAVIDWSEAMFG
                     DSQYEVANIFFWRPWLACMEQQTRYFERRHPELAGSPRLRAYMLRIGLDQLYQSLVDGN
                     FDDAAWAQGRCDAIVRSGAGTVGRTQIARRSAAVWTDGCVEVLADSGNRRPSTRPRAKE
                     "
     polyA_signal    3793..3914
                     /label=SV40 poly(A) signal
                     /note="SV40 polyadenylation signal"
     primer_bind     complement(3830..3849)
                     /label=SV40pA-R
                     /note="SV40 polyA, reverse primer"
     primer_bind     3884..3903
                     /label=EBV-rev
                     /note="SV40 polyA terminator, reverse primer"
     primer_bind     complement(3963..3979)
                     /label=M13 rev
                     /note="common sequencing primer, one of multiple similar
                     variants"
     primer_bind     complement(3963..3979)
                     /label=M13 Reverse
                     /note="In lacZ gene. Also called M13-rev"
     primer_bind     complement(3976..3998)
                     /label=M13/pUC Reverse
                     /note="In lacZ gene"
     protein_bind    3987..4003
                     /label=lac operator
                     /bound_moiety="lac repressor encoded by lacI"
                     /note="The lac repressor binds to the lac operator to
                     inhibit transcription in E. coli. This inhibition can be
                     relieved by adding lactose or
                     isopropyl-beta-D-thiogalactopyranoside (IPTG)."
     promoter        complement(4011..4041)
                     /label=lac promoter
                     /note="promoter for the E. coli lac operon"
     protein_bind    4056..4077
                     /label=CAP binding site
                     /bound_moiety="E. coli catabolite activator protein"
                     /note="CAP binding activates transcription in the presence
                     of cAMP."
     primer_bind     complement(4194..4211)
                     /label=L4440
                     /note="L4440 vector, forward primer"
     rep_origin      complement(4365..4953)
                     /direction=LEFT
                     /label=ori
                     /note="high-copy-number ColE1/pMB1/pBR322/pUC origin of
                     replication"
     primer_bind     complement(4445..4464)
                     /label=pBR322ori-F
                     /note="pBR322 origin, forward primer"
     CDS             complement(5124..5984)
                     /codon_start=1
                     /gene="bla"
                     /product="beta-lactamase"
                     /label=AmpR
                     /note="confers resistance to ampicillin, carbenicillin, and
                     related antibiotics"
                     /translation="MSIQHFRVALIPFFAAFCLPVFAHPETLVKVKDAEDQLGARVGYI
                     ELDLNSGKILESFRPEERFPMMSTFKVLLCGAVLSRIDAGQEQLGRRIHYSQNDLVEYS
                     PVTEKHLTDGMTVRELCSAAITMSDNTAANLLLTTIGGPKELTAFLHNMGDHVTRLDRW
                     EPELNEAIPNDERDTTMPVAMATTLRKLLTGELLTLASRQQLIDWMEADKVAGPLLRSA
                     LPAGWFIADKSGAGERGSRGIIAALGPDGKPSRIVVIYTTGSQATMDERNRQIAEIGAS
                     LIKHW"
     primer_bind     5747..5766
                     /label=Amp-R
                     /note="Ampicillin resistance gene, reverse primer"
     promoter        complement(5985..6089)
                     /gene="bla"
                     /label=AmpR promoter
ORIGIN
        1 atcgggagat ccgctgtgga atgtgtgtca gttagggtgt ggaaagtccc caggctcccc
       61 agcaggcaga agtatgcaaa gcatgcatct caattagtca gcaaccaggt gtggaaagtc
      121 cccaggctcc ccagcaggca gaagtatgca aagcatgcat ctcaattagt cagcaaccat
      181 agtcccgccc ctaactccgc ccatcccgcc cctaactccg cccagttccg cccattctcc
      241 gctccatcgt tcagatcctt atcgatgcta tggcagggcc tgccgccccg acgttggctg
      301 cgagccctgg gccttcaccc gaacttgggg ggtggggtgg ggaaaaggaa gaaacgcggg
      361 cgtattggcc ccaatggggt cacggtgggg tatcgacaga gtgccagccc tgggaccgaa
      421 ccccgcgttt atgaacaaac gacccaacac ccgtgcgttt tattctgtct ttttattgcc
      481 gtcatagcgc gggttccttc cggtattgtc tccttccgtg tttcagttag cctcccccat
      541 cagcgaaccg cgggccctta tctacgcgtt tcagagcggc cgcactgatc ttaagggtac
      601 tagcgctgat cggcaattgg ggcccctgga acagaacttc cagcttatcg tcgtcatcct
      661 tgtaatccat aggtcctagg acgatctcta tcactgatag ggagatctct atcactgata
      721 gggagagctc tgcttatata gacctcccac cgtacacgcc taccgcccat ttgcgtcaat
      781 ggggcggagt tgttacgaca ttttggaaag tcccgttgat tttggtgcca aaacaaactc
      841 ccattgacgt caatggggtg gagacttgga aatccccgtg agtcaaaccg ctatccacgc
      901 ccattgatgt actgccaaaa ccgcatcacc atggtaatag cgatgactaa tacgtagatg
      961 tactgccaag taggaaagtc ccataaggtc atgtactggg cataatgcca ggcgggccat
     1021 ttaccgtcat tgacgtcaat agggggcgta cttggcatat gatacacttg atgtactcta
     1081 gaaaatgtcg taacaactcc gccccattga cgcaaatggg cggtaggcgt gtacggtggg
     1141 aggtctatat aagcagagct ctccctatca gtgatagaga tctccctatc agtgatagag
     1201 atcgtcaagc ttggtaccat ggtgagcaag ggcgaggagc tgttcaccgg ggtggtgccc
     1261 atcctggtcg agctggacgg cgacgtaaac ggccacaagt tcagcgtccg cggcgagggc
     1321 gagggcgatg ccaccaacgg caagctgacc ctgaagttca tctgcaccac cggcaagctg
     1381 cccgtgccct ggcccaccct cgtgaccacc ttcggctacg gcgtggcctg cttcagccgc
     1441 taccccgacc acatgaagca gcacgacttc ttcaagtccg ccatgcccga aggctacgtc
     1501 caggagcgca ccatctcttt caaggacgac ggtacctaca agacccgcgc cgaggtgaag
     1561 ttcgagggcg acaccctggt gaaccgcatc gagctgaagg gcatcgactt caaggaggac
     1621 ggcaacatcc tggggcacaa gctggagtac aacttcaaca gccactacgt ctatatcacg
     1681 gccgacaagc agaagaactg catcaaggct aacttcaaga tccgccacaa cgttgaggac
     1741 ggcagcgtgc agctcgccga ccactaccag cagaacaccc ccatcggcga cggccccgtg
     1801 ctgctgcccg acaaccacta cctgagccat cagtccaagc tgagcaaaga ccccaacgag
     1861 aagcgcgatc acatggtcct gctggagttc gtgaccgccg ccgggattac acatggcatg
     1921 gacgagctgt acaagggatc cgaaaacctg tacttccaag gaaccggtgg tcacctgtac
     1981 aatcgatcct gcaggagcta gcgagaattt gtattttcag ggtgatatcc agcacagtgg
     2041 cggccgctcg aggtttaaac ccgctgatca gcctcgactg tgccttctag ttgccagcca
     2101 tctgttgttt gcccctcccc cgtgccttcc ttgaccctgg aaggtgccac tcccactgtc
     2161 ctttcctaat aaaatgagga aattgtatcg cattgtctga gtaggtgtca ttctattctg
     2221 gggggtgggg tggggcagga cagcaagggg gaggattggg aagacaatag caggcatgct
     2281 ggggatgcgg tgggctctat ggcttctgag gcggaaagaa ccagctgggg ctctaggggg
     2341 tatccccnnn nnnnnnnnnn nnnnnnnnnn nnnnnnnnnn nnnnnnnnnn nnnnnnnnnn
     2401 nnnnnnnnnn nnnnnnnnnn nnnnnnnnnn nnnnnnnnnn nnnnnnnnnn nnnnnnnnnn
     2461 nnnnnnnnnn ncnnnnnnnn nnnnnnnnnn nnnnnnnnnn nnnnnnnnnn nnnnnnnnnn
     2521 nnnnnnnnnn nnnnnnnnnn nnnnnnnnnn nnnnnnnnnn nnnagggtga tggttcacgt
     2581 acctagaagt tcctattccg aagttcctat tctctagaaa gtataggaac ttccttggcc
     2641 aaaaagcctg aactcaccgc gacgtctgtc gagaagtttc tgatcgaaaa gttcgacagc
     2701 gtctccgacc tgatgcagct ctcggagggc gaagaatctc gtgctttcag cttcgatgta
     2761 ggagggcgtg gatatgtcct gcgggtaaat agctgcgccg atggtttcta caaagatcgt
     2821 tatgtttatc ggcactttgc atcggccgcg ctcccgattc cggaagtgct tgacattggg
     2881 gaattcagcg agagcctgac ctattgcatc tcccgccgtg cacagggtgt cacgttgcaa
     2941 gacctgcctg aaaccgaact gcccgctgtt ctgcagccgg tcgcggaggc catggatgcg
     3001 atcgctgcgg ccgatcttag ccagacgagc gggttcggcc cattcggacc gcaaggaatc
     3061 ggtcaataca ctacatggcg tgatttcata tgcgcgattg ctgatcccca tgtgtatcac
     3121 tggcaaactg tgatggacga caccgtcagt gcgtccgtcg cgcaggctct cgatgagctg
     3181 atgctttggg ccgaggactg ccccgaagtc cggcacctcg tgcacgcgga tttcggctcc
     3241 aacaatgtcc tgacggacaa tggccgcata acagcggtca ttgactggag cgaggcgatg
     3301 ttcggggatt cccaatacga ggtcgccaac atcttcttct ggaggccgtg gttggcttgt
     3361 atggagcagc agacgcgcta cttcgagcgg aggcatccgg agcttgcagg atcgccgcgg
     3421 ctccgggcgt atatgctccg cattggtctt gaccaactct atcagagctt ggttgacggc
     3481 aatttcgatg atgcagcttg ggcgcagggt cgatgcgacg caatcgtccg atccggagcc
     3541 gggactgtcg ggcgtacaca aatcgcccgc agaagcgcgg ccgtctggac cgatggctgt
     3601 gtagaagtac tcgccgatag tggaaaccga cgccccagca ctcgtccgag ggcaaaggaa
     3661 tagcacgtac tacgagattt cgattccacc gccgccttct atgaaaggtt gggcttcgga
     3721 atcgttttcc gggacgccgg ctggatgatc ctccagcgcg gggatctcat gctggagttc
     3781 ttcgcccacc ccaacttgtt tattgcagct tataatggtt acaaataaag caatagcatc
     3841 acaaatttca caaataaagc atttttttca ctgcattcta gttgtggttt gtccaaactc
     3901 atcaatgtat cttatcatgt ctgtataccg tcgacctcta gctagagctt ggcgtaatca
     3961 tggtcatagc tgtttcctgt gtgaaattgt tatccgctca caattccaca caacatacga
     4021 gccggaagca taaagtgtaa agcctggggt gcctaatgag tgagctaact cacattaatt
     4081 gcgttgcgct cactgcccgc tttccagtcg ggaaacctgt cgtgccagct gcattaatga
     4141 atcggccaac gcgcggggag aggcggtttg cgtattgggc gctcttccgc ttcctcgctc
     4201 actgactcgc tgcgctcggt cgttcggctg cggcgagcgg tatcagctca ctcaaaggcg
     4261 gtaatacggt tatccacaga atcaggggat aacgcaggaa agaacatgtg agcaaaaggc
     4321 cagcaaaagg ccaggaaccg taaaaaggcc gcgttgctgg cgtttttcca taggctccgc
     4381 ccccctgacg agcatcacaa aaatcgacgc tcaagtcaga ggtggcgaaa cccgacagga
     4441 ctataaagat accaggcgtt tccccctgga agctccctcg tgcgctctcc tgttccgacc
     4501 ctgccgctta ccggatacct gtccgccttt ctcccttcgg gaagcgtggc gctttctcat
     4561 agctcacgct gtaggtatct cagttcggtg taggtcgttc gctccaagct gggctgtgtg
     4621 cacgaacccc ccgttcagcc cgaccgctgc gccttatccg gtaactatcg tcttgagtcc
     4681 aacccggtaa gacacgactt atcgccactg gcagcagcca ctggtaacag gattagcaga
     4741 gcgaggtatg taggcggtgc tacagagttc ttgaagtggt ggcctaacta cggctacact
     4801 agaagaacag tatttggtat ctgcgctctg ctgaagccag ttaccttcgg aaaaagagtt
     4861 ggtagctctt gatccggcaa acaaaccacc gctggtagcg gtggtttttt tgtttgcaag
     4921 cagcagatta cgcgcagaaa aaaaggatct caagaagatc ctttgatctt ttctacgggg
     4981 tctgacgctc agtggaacga aaactcacgt taagggattt tggtcatgag attatcaaaa
     5041 aggatcttca cctagatcct tttaaattaa aaatgaagtt ttaaatcaat ctaaagtata
     5101 tatgagtaaa cttggtctga cagttaccaa tgcttaatca gtgaggcacc tatctcagcg
     5161 atctgtctat ttcgttcatc catagttgcc tgactccccg tcgtgtagat aactacgata
     5221 cgggagggct taccatctgg ccccagtgct gcaatgatac cgcgagaccc acgctcaccg
     5281 gctccagatt tatcagcaat aaaccagcca gccggaaggg ccgagcgcag aagtggtcct
     5341 gcaactttat ccgcctccat ccagtctatt aattgttgcc gggaagctag agtaagtagt
     5401 tcgccagtta atagtttgcg caacgttgtt gccattgcta caggcatcgt ggtgtcacgc
     5461 tcgtcgtttg gtatggcttc attcagctcc ggttcccaac gatcaaggcg agttacatga
     5521 tcccccatgt tgtgcaaaaa agcggttagc tccttcggtc ctccgatcgt tgtcagaagt
     5581 aagttggccg cagtgttatc actcatggtt atggcagcac tgcataattc tcttactgtc
     5641 atgccatccg taagatgctt ttctgtgact ggtgagtact caaccaagtc attctgagaa
     5701 tagtgtatgc ggcgaccgag ttgctcttgc ccggcgtcaa tacgggataa taccgcgcca
     5761 catagcagaa ctttaaaagt gctcatcatt ggaaaacgtt cttcggggcg aaaactctca
     5821 aggatcttac cgctgttgag atccagttcg atgtaaccca ctcgtgcacc caactgatct
     5881 tcagcatctt ttactttcac cagcgtttct gggtgagcaa aaacaggaag gcaaaatgcc
     5941 gcaaaaaagg gaataagggc gacacggaaa tgttgaatac tcatactctt cctttttcaa
     6001 tattattgaa gcatttatca gggttattgt ctcatgagcg gatacatatt tgaatgtatt
     6061 tagaaaaata aacaaatagg ggttccgcgc acatttcccc gaaaagtgcc acctgacgtc
     6121 gacgg
//
