>Addgene plasmid #105801 | pKK-BI16-FLAG-3C-ORF1_mClover3-TEV-ORF2 | depositor full sequence | sequence record 200359 | pKK-BI16-FLAG-3C-ORF1_mClover3-TEV-ORF2 sequence 6126 bps
GACGGATCGGGAGATCCGCTGTGGAATGTGTGTCAGTTAGGGTGTGGAAAGTCCCCAGGCTCCCCAGCAG
GCAGAAGTATGCAAAGCATGCATCTCAATTAGTCAGCAACCAGGTGTGGAAAGTCCCCAGGCTCCCCAGC
AGGCAGAAGTATGCAAAGCATGCATCTCAATTAGTCAGCAACCATAGTCCCGCCCCTAACTCCGCCCATC
CCGCCCCTAACTCCGCCCAGTTCCGCCCATTCTCCGCTCCATCGTTCAGATCCTTATCGATGCTATGGCA
GGGCCTGCCGCCCCGACGTTGGCTGCGAGCCCTGGGCCTTCACCCGAACTTGGGGGGTGGGGTGGGGAAA
AGGAAGAAACGCGGGCGTATTGGCCCCAATGGGGTCACGGTGGGGTATCGACAGAGTGCCAGCCCTGGGA
CCGAACCCCGCGTTTATGAACAAACGACCCAACACCCGTGCGTTTTATTCTGTCTTTTTATTGCCGTCAT
AGCGCGGGTTCCTTCCGGTATTGTCTCCTTCCGTGTTTCAGTTAGCCTCCCCCATCAGCGAACCGCGGGC
CCTTATCTACGCGTTTCAGAGCGGCCGCACTGATCTTAAGGGTACTAGCGCTGATCGGCAATTGGGGCCC
CTGGAACAGAACTTCCAGCTTATCGTCGTCATCCTTGTAATCCATAGGTCCTAGGACGATCTCTATCACT
GATAGGGAGATCTCTATCACTGATAGGGAGAGCTCTGCTTATATAGACCTCCCACCGTACACGCCTACCG
CCCATTTGCGTCAATGGGGCGGAGTTGTTACGACATTTTGGAAAGTCCCGTTGATTTTGGTGCCAAAACA
AACTCCCATTGACGTCAATGGGGTGGAGACTTGGAAATCCCCGTGAGTCAAACCGCTATCCACGCCCATT
GATGTACTGCCAAAACCGCATCACCATGGTAATAGCGATGACTAATACGTAGATGTACTGCCAAGTAGGA
AAGTCCCATAAGGTCATGTACTGGGCATAATGCCAGGCGGGCCATTTACCGTCATTGACGTCAATAGGGG
GCGTACTTGGCATATGATACACTTGATGTACTCTAGAAAAATGTCGTAACAACTCCGCCCCATTGACGCA
AATGGGCGGTAGGCGTGTACGGTGGGAGGTCTATATAAGCAGAGCTCTCCCTATCAGTGATAGAGATCTC
CCTATCAGTGATAGAGATCGTCAAGCTTGGTACCATGGTGAGCAAGGGCGAGGAGCTGTTCACCGGGGTG
GTGCCCATCCTGGTCGAGCTGGACGGCGACGTAAACGGCCACAAGTTCAGCGTCCGCGGCGAGGGCGAGG
GCGATGCCACCAACGGCAAGCTGACCCTGAAGTTCATCTGCACCACCGGCAAGCTGCCCGTGCCCTGGCC
CACCCTCGTGACCACCTTCGGCTACGGCGTGGCCTGCTTCAGCCGCTACCCCGACCACATGAAGCAGCAC
GACTTCTTCAAGTCCGCCATGCCCGAAGGCTACGTCCAGGAGCGCACCATCTCTTTCAAGGACGACGGTA
CCTACAAGACCCGCGCCGAGGTGAAGTTCGAGGGCGACACCCTGGTGAACCGCATCGAGCTGAAGGGCAT
CGACTTCAAGGAGGACGGCAACATCCTGGGGCACAAGCTGGAGTACAACTTCAACAGCCACTACGTCTAT
ATCACGGCCGACAAGCAGAAGAACTGCATCAAGGCTAACTTCAAGATCCGCCACAACGTTGAGGACGGCA
GCGTGCAGCTCGCCGACCACTACCAGCAGAACACCCCCATCGGCGACGGCCCCGTGCTGCTGCCCGACAA
CCACTACCTGAGCCATCAGTCCAAGCTGAGCAAAGACCCCAACGAGAAGCGCGATCACATGGTCCTGCTG
GAGTTCGTGACCGCCGCCGGGATTACACATGGCATGGACGAGCTGTACAAGGGATCCGAAAACCTGTACT
TCCAAGGAACCGGTGGTCACCTGTACAATCGATCCTGCAGGAGCTAGCGAGAATTTGTATTTTCAGGGTG
ATATCCAGCACAGTGGCGGCCGCTCGAGGTTTAAACCCGCTGATCAGCCTCGACTGTGCCTTCTAGTTGC
CAGCCATCTGTTGTTTGCCCCTCCCCCGTGCCTTCCTTGACCCTGGAAGGTGCCACTCCCACTGTCCTTT
CCTAATAAAATGAGGAAATTGCATCGCATTGTCTGAGTAGGTGTCATTCTATTCTGGGGGGTGGGGTGGG
GCAGGACAGCAAGGGGGAGGATTGGGAAGACAATAGCAGGCATGCTGGGGATGCGGTGGGCTCTATGGCT
TCTGAGGCGGAAAGAACCAGCTGGGGCTCTAGGGGGTATCCCC
[124 nt withheld, positions 2354-2477]
C
[91 nt withheld, positions 2479-2569]
AGGGTGATGGTTCACGTACCTAGAAGTTCCTATTCCGAAGTTCCTATTCTCTAGAAAGTATAGGAACTTC
CTTGGCCAAAAAGCCTGAACTCACCGCGACGTCTGTCGAGAAGTTTCTGATCGAAAAGTTCGACAGCGTC
TCCGACCTGATGCAGCTCTCGGAGGGCGAAGAATCTCGTGCTTTCAGCTTCGATGTAGGAGGGCGTGGAT
ATGTCCTGCGGGTAAATAGCTGCGCCGATGGTTTCTACAAAGATCGTTATGTTTATCGGCACTTTGCATC
GGCCGCGCTCCCGATTCCGGAAGTGCTTGACATTGGGGAATTCAGCGAGAGCCTGACCTATTGCATCTCC
CGCCGTGCACAGGGTGTCACGTTGCAAGACCTGCCTGAAACCGAACTGCCCGCTGTTCTGCAGCCGGTCG
CGGAGGCCATGGATGCGATCGCTGCGGCCGATCTTAGCCAGACGAGCGGGTTCGGCCCATTCGGACCGCA
AGGAATCGGTCAATACACTACATGGCGTGATTTCATATGCGCGATTGCTGATCCCCATGTGTATCACTGG
CAAACTGTGATGGACGACACCGTCAGTGCGTCCGTCGCGCAGGCTCTCGATGAGCTGATGCTTTGGGCCG
AGGACTGCCCCGAAGTCCGGCACCTCGTGCACGCGGATTTCGGCTCCAACAATGTCCTGACGGACAATGG
CCGCATAACAGCGGTCATTGACTGGAGCGAGGCGATGTTCGGGGATTCCCAATACGAGGTCGCCAACATC
TTCTTCTGGAGGCCGTGGTTGGCTTGTATGGAGCAGCAGACGCGCTACTTCGAGCGGAGGCATCCGGAGC
TTGCAGGATCGCCGCGGCTCCGGGCGTATATGCTCCGCATTGGTCTTGACCAACTCTATCAGAGCTTGGT
TGACGGCAATTTCGATGATGCAGCTTGGGCGCAGGGTCGATGCGACGCAATCGTCCGATCCGGAGCCGGG
ACTGTCGGGCGTACACAAATCGCCCGCAGAAGCGCGGCCGTCTGGACCGATGGCTGTGTAGAAGTACTCG
CCGATAGTGGAAACCGACGCCCCAGCACTCGTCCGAGGGCAAAGGAATAGCACGTACTACGAGATTTCGA
TTCCACCGCCGCCTTCTATGAAAGGTTGGGCTTCGGAATCGTTTTCCGGGACGCCGGCTGGATGATCCTC
CAGCGCGGGGATCTCATGCTGGAGTTCTTCGCCCACCCCAACTTGTTTATTGCAGCTTATAATGGTTACA
AATAAAGCAATAGCATCACAAATTTCACAAATAAAGCATTTTTTTCACTGCATTCTAGTTGTGGTTTGTC
CAAACTCATCAATGTATCTTATCATGTCTGTATACCGTCGACCTCTAGCTAGAGCTTGGCGTAATCATGG
TCATAGCTGTTTCCTGTGTGAAATTGTTATCCGCTCACAATTCCACACAACATACGAGCCGGAAGCATAA
AGTGTAAAGCCTGGGGTGCCTAATGAGTGAGCTAACTCACATTAATTGCGTTGCGCTCACTGCCCGCTTT
CCAGTCGGGAAACCTGTCGTGCCAGCTGCATTAATGAATCGGCCAACGCGCGGGGAGAGGCGGTTTGCGT
ATTGGGCGCTCTTCCGCTTCCTCGCTCACTGACTCGCTGCGCTCGGTCGTTCGGCTGCGGCGAGCGGTAT
CAGCTCACTCAAAGGCGGTAATACGGTTATCCACAGAATCAGGGGATAACGCAGGAAAGAACATGTGAGC
AAAAGGCCAGCAAAAGGCCAGGAACCGTAAAAAGGCCGCGTTGCTGGCGTTTTTCCATAGGCTCCGCCCC
CCTGACGAGCATCACAAAAATCGACGCTCAAGTCAGAGGTGGCGAAACCCGACAGGACTATAAAGATACC
AGGCGTTTCCCCCTGGAAGCTCCCTCGTGCGCTCTCCTGTTCCGACCCTGCCGCTTACCGGATACCTGTC
CGCCTTTCTCCCTTCGGGAAGCGTGGCGCTTTCTCATAGCTCACGCTGTAGGTATCTCAGTTCGGTGTAG
GTCGTTCGCTCCAAGCTGGGCTGTGTGCACGAACCCCCCGTTCAGCCCGACCGCTGCGCCTTATCCGGTA
ACTATCGTCTTGAGTCCAACCCGGTAAGACACGACTTATCGCCACTGGCAGCAGCCACTGGTAACAGGAT
TAGCAGAGCGAGGTATGTAGGCGGTGCTACAGAGTTCTTGAAGTGGTGGCCTAACTACGGCTACACTAGA
AGAACAGTATTTGGTATCTGCGCTCTGCTGAAGCCAGTTACCTTCGGAAAAAGAGTTGGTAGCTCTTGAT
CCGGCAAACAAACCACCGCTGGTAGCGGTGGTTTTTTTGTTTGCAAGCAGCAGATTACGCGCAGAAAAAA
AGGATCTCAAGAAGATCCTTTGATCTTTTCTACGGGGTCTGACGCTCAGTGGAACGAAAACTCACGTTAA
GGGATTTTGGTCATGAGATTATCAAAAAGGATCTTCACCTAGATCCTTTTAAATTAAAAATGAAGTTTTA
AATCAATCTAAAGTATATATGAGTAAACTTGGTCTGACAGTTACCAATGCTTAATCAGTGAGGCACCTAT
CTCAGCGATCTGTCTATTTCGTTCATCCATAGTTGCCTGACTCCCCGTCGTGTAGATAACTACGATACGG
GAGGGCTTACCATCTGGCCCCAGTGCTGCAATGATACCGCGAGACCCACGCTCACCGGCTCCAGATTTAT
CAGCAATAAACCAGCCAGCCGGAAGGGCCGAGCGCAGAAGTGGTCCTGCAACTTTATCCGCCTCCATCCA
GTCTATTAATTGTTGCCGGGAAGCTAGAGTAAGTAGTTCGCCAGTTAATAGTTTGCGCAACGTTGTTGCC
ATTGCTACAGGCATCGTGGTGTCACGCTCGTCGTTTGGTATGGCTTCATTCAGCTCCGGTTCCCAACGAT
CAAGGCGAGTTACATGATCCCCCATGTTGTGCAAAAAAGCGGTTAGCTCCTTCGGTCCTCCGATCGTTGT
CAGAAGTAAGTTGGCCGCAGTGTTATCACTCATGGTTATGGCAGCACTGCATAATTCTCTTACTGTCATG
CCATCCGTAAGATGCTTTTCTGTGACTGGTGAGTACTCAACCAAGTCATTCTGAGAATAGTGTATGCGGC
GACCGAGTTGCTCTTGCCCGGCGTCAATACGGGATAATACCGCGCCACATAGCAGAACTTTAAAAGTGCT
CATCATTGGAAAACGTTCTTCGGGGCGAAAACTCTCAAGGATCTTACCGCTGTTGAGATCCAGTTCGATG
TAACCCACTCGTGCACCCAACTGATCTTCAGCATCTTTTACTTTCACCAGCGTTTCTGGGTGAGCAAAAA
CAGGAAGGCAAAATGCCGCAAAAAAGGGAATAAGGGCGACACGGAAATGTTGAATACTCATACTCTTCCT
TTTTCAATATTATTGAAGCATTTATCAGGGTTATTGTCTCATGAGCGGATACATATTTGAATGTATTTAG
AAAAATAAACAAATAGGGGTTCCGCGCACATTTCCCCGAAAAGTGCCACCTGACGTC
Features (pLannotate 1.2.2; 27 found; start..end, strand, type, name):
     18..252     +  promoter       SV40 promoter (fragment): SV40 enhancer and early promoter
    331..347     +  polyA_signal   bGH poly(A) signal (fragment): bovine growth hormone polyadenylation signal
    438..486     -  polyA_signal   HSV TK poly(A) signal: herpes simplex virus thymidine kinase polyadenylation signal (Cole and Stacy, 1985)
    649..672     -  CDS            3xFLAG (fragment): three tandem FLAG® epitope tags
    689..708     -  promoter       PLtetO-1 promoter (fragment): modified phage lambda PL promoter with tet operator sites (Lutz and Bujard, 1997)
    710..729     -  promoter       PLtetO-1 promoter (fragment): modified phage lambda PL promoter with tet operator sites (Lutz and Bujard, 1997)
    731..934     -  promoter       CMV promoter: human cytomegalovirus (CMV) immediate early promoter
    935..1082    -  enhancer       CMV enhancer (fragment): human cytomegalovirus immediate early enhancer; contains an 18-bp deletion relative to the standard CMV enhancer
   1115..1166    +  promoter       CMVd2 promoter: truncated human cytomegalovirus (CMV) immediate early promoter that yields moderately reduced expression relative to the full-length promoter
   1168..1187    +  promoter       PLtetO-1 promoter (fragment): modified phage lambda PL promoter with tet operator sites (Lutz and Bujard, 1997)
   1189..1208    +  promoter       PLtetO-1 promoter (fragment): modified phage lambda PL promoter with tet operator sites (Lutz and Bujard, 1997)
   1225..1941    +  CDS            mClover3: mClover3 is a basic (constitutively fluorescent) green/yellow fluorescent protein published in 2016, derived from Aequorea victoria. It is reported to be a rapidly-maturing monomer with high acid sensitivity.
   1948..1964    +  CDS            TEV site (fragment): tobacco etch virus (TEV) protease recognition and cleavage site
   2084..2308    +  polyA_signal   bGH poly(A) signal: bovine growth hormone polyadenylation signal
   2312..2333    +  promoter       SV40 promoter (fragment): SV40 enhancer and early promoter
   2354..2587    +  rep_origin     f1 ori (fragment) (sequence partly withheld): f1 bacteriophage origin of replication; arrow indicates direction of (+) strand synthesis
   2592..2639    +  protein_bind   FRT: FLP-mediated recombination occurs in the 8-bp core sequence TCTAGAAA (Turan and Bode, 2011). FLP recombinase from the Saccharomyces cerevisiae 2μ plasmid
   2647..3669    +  CDS            HygR: aminoglycoside phosphotransferase from E. coli; aph(4)-Ia; confers resistance to hygromycin
   3679..3804    +  CDS            ble (fragment): BLE_KLEPN - Experimental evidence at protein level: Swiss-Prot protein existence level 1. Binding protein with a strong affinity to the bleomycin family of antibiotics. Binds to CL990; an antimitotic-antibiotic compound. From Klebsiella pneumoniae.
   3799..3920    +  polyA_signal   SV40 poly(A) signal: SV40 polyadenylation signal
   3993..4009    -  protein_bind   lac operator: The lac repressor binds to the lac operator to inhibit transcription in E. coli. This inhibition can be relieved by adding lactose or isopropyl-β-D-thiogalactopyranoside (IPTG). lac repressor encoded by lacI
   4017..4047    -  promoter       lac promoter: promoter for the E. coli lac operon
   4062..4083    -  protein_bind   CAP binding site: CAP binding activates transcription in the presence of cAMP. E. coli catabolite activator protein
   4096..4188    -  CDS            lacI (fragment): lac repressor; lacI; The lac repressor binds to the lac operator to inhibit transcription in E. coli. This inhibition can be relieved by adding lactose or isopropyl-β-D-thiogalactopyranoside (IPTG).
   4371..4959    -  rep_origin     ori: high-copy-number ColE1/pMB1/pBR322/pUC origin of replication
   5130..5990    -  CDS            AmpR: β-lactamase; bla; confers resistance to ampicillin, carbenicillin, and related antibiotics
   5991..6095    -  promoter       AmpR promoter: bla
