[The description below was written by a language model from this plasmid's Addgene catalogue record, the feature table of its GenBank file and pLannotate feature annotations shown in this document.]
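Description:
pKK-BI16-FLAG-3C-ORF1_mClover3-TEV-ORF2 is an empty mammalian expression backbone of about 6.1 kb from the pKK-BI16 series. It derives from the BI-16 plasmid, which was itself built on pcDNA5/FRT/TO. It is designed for simultaneous, inducible expression of two proteins from a single Flp-In-compatible plasmid. In E. coli it is maintained at high copy through a ColE1/pUC-type origin and selected with ampicillin (bla under its own promoter). Remnants of an f1 origin and lac promoter/operator sequences are also annotated in the backbone.

The core of the vector is a tetracycline-responsive bidirectional CMV promoter. A CMV promoter with partial enhancer faces one way and a truncated CMV (CMVd2) core promoter faces the other. Each is followed by a pair of tet operators, so transcription is repressed by TetR in suitable host cells and released by tetracycline. On the reverse-strand arm, the ORF1 position is preceded by a FLAG tag (with its intrinsic enterokinase site) and an HRV 3C protease site, and it is terminated by the HSV TK polyadenylation signal. On the forward arm, mClover3, a bright green-yellow fluorescent protein, is followed by TEV protease sites flanking the ORF2 cloning position and by the bGH poly(A) signal. Both tags therefore end up at the N-termini and can be removed proteolytically.

Downstream lies an FRT site directly ahead of a hygromycin resistance coding sequence with an SV40 poly(A) signal. No promoter is annotated immediately upstream of this gene. This matches the Flp-In design, in which FLP-mediated integration at a genomic FRT locus activates the marker and allows selection of stable lines. According to the depositor, ORF2 is inserted by a universal SLIC procedure shared across the pKK family, and ORF1 by SLIC with specific primers or by restriction-ligation cloning.
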