Addgene plasmid #105801: pKK-BI16-FLAG-3C-ORF1_mClover3-TEV-ORF2
Purpose: (Empty Backbone) Concomitant expression of two proteins. One protein expressed with FLAG, cleavable by 3C or enterokinase; second protein expressed with mClover3, cleavable by TEV protease; tags positions: N-termini.
Depositing lab: Andrzej Dziembowski. Depositing organization: Polish Academy of Sciences, Institute of Biochemistry and Biophysics. Publication: Versatile approach for functional analysis of human proteins and efficient stable cell line generation using FLP-mediated recombination system. Szczesny RJ, Kowalska K, Klosowska-Kosicka K, Chlebowski A, Owczarek EP, Warkocki Z, Kulinski TM, Adamska D, Affek K, Jedroszkowiak A, Kotrys AV, Tomecki R, Krawczyk PS, Borowski LS, Dziembowski A. PLoS One. 2018 Mar 28;13(3):e0194887. doi: 10.1371/journal.pone.0194887. eCollection 2018. PubMed 29590189.
Backbone
  Vector backbone: BI-16 (constructed based on pcDNA5/FRT/TO from Invitrogen)
  Backbone manufacturer: Sammarco & Grabczyk (PMID: 16212928)
  Vector type: Mammalian Expression ; Flp-In competent
  Selectable markers: Hygromycin
  Tag / fusion protein: ORF1: FLAG-3C; ORF2: mClover3-TEV (N terminal on backbone)
Growth in bacteria
  Bacterial resistance: Ampicillin, 100 μg/mL
  Growth temperature: 37°C
  Growth strain: DH5alpha
  Copy number: High Copy
Gene/Insert
  Gene/Insert name: None
  Tag / fusion protein: ORF1: FLAG-3C; ORF2: mClover3-TEV (N terminal on backbone)
Terms and licenses: Academic/Nonprofit Terms; Industry Terms: Not Available to Industry
Depositor comments: This vector is a member of the pKK-BI16 series which belongs to the pKK vector family. It enables concomitant expression of two genes, which transcription is driven by a tetracycline responsive bidirectional CMV promoter. This vector is a derivate of the BI16 plasmid (PMID: 16212928) and is suitable for stable cell line generation using the Flp-In system. ORF2 is cloned with the universal SLIC protocol (just three universal PCR primers are required to clone a given coding sequence into all vectors from pKK family by a ligation-independent DNA cloning method), ORF1 can be cloned using SLIC with specifically designed primers (applicable enzymes: MluI, BspTI, Eco47III, MunI, Psp5II) or conventional restriction-ligase based cloning (see Szczesny RJ et al. for detailed description and protocols; bioRxiv, doi: https://doi.org/10.1101/160101) mClover3 is a brighter derivative of mEGFP (PMID: 26879144). FLAG is a short tag, less likely to interfere with protein function (PMID: 11694294).
How to cite: pKK-BI16-FLAG-3C-ORF1_mClover3-TEV-ORF2 was a gift from Andrzej Dziembowski (Addgene plasmid # 105801 ; http://n2t.net/addgene:105801 ; RRID:Addgene_105801)
